Addgene plasmid #52097: cyclin B1-CDK1 FRET biosensor
Purpose: Please note this plasmid is discontinued. If you need this plasmid for experiments, please directly contact Robert Campbell at University of Alberta.
Depositing lab: Robert Campbell. Depositing organization: University of Alberta. Publication: Optimization of a genetically encoded biosensor for cyclin B1-cyclin dependent kinase 1. Belal AS, Sell BR, Hoi H, Davidson MW, Campbell RE. Mol Biosyst. 2014 Feb;10(2):191-5. doi: 10.1039/c3mb70402e. PubMed 24281384.
Backbone
  Vector backbone: pcDNA3
  Backbone size w/o insert (bp): 5500
  Total vector size (bp): 7500
  Modifications to backbone: Kozac sequence has been added before insert gene and XhoI restriction site. The reading frame of XhoI site has also been modified.
  Vector type: Mammalian Expression
  Selectable markers: Neomycin (select with G418)
Growth in bacteria
  Bacterial resistance: Ampicillin, 100 μg/mL
  Growth temperature: 37°C
  Growth strain: DH10B
  Copy number: High Copy
Gene/Insert
  Gene/Insert name: CDK1 biosensor (alt name: TFP-FHA2-Substrate-YFP)
  Species: Synthetic; synthetic construct
  Insert size (bp): 1986
  GenBank ID: KF985963
  Promoter: CMV
  Tag / fusion protein: Kozac sequence (N terminal on backbone)
  Cloning method: Restriction Enzyme; 5′ cloning site XhoI (not destroyed); 3′ cloning site HindIII (not destroyed)
  Sequencing primers: 5′ TAATACGACTCACTATAGGG; 3′ TAGAAGGCACAGTCGAGG
Terms and licenses: Academic/Nonprofit Terms; Industry Terms: Not Available to Industry
Depositor comments: A FRET-based biosensors for cyclin dependent kinase 1 (CDK1) in complex with cyclin B1, with improved ratio change. It is for monitoring cyclin B1-CDK1 kinase activity in live cells. Please note that Addgene's quality control sequence shows that there is a Q to M mutation in the sensor. The mutations should not affect plasmid function.
How to cite: cyclin B1-CDK1 FRET biosensor was a gift from Robert Campbell (Addgene plasmid # 52097)
