[The description below was written by a language model from this plasmid's Addgene catalogue record and pLannotate feature annotations shown in this document.]
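Description:
The cyclin B1-CDK1 FRET biosensor is a mammalian expression plasmid built on pcDNA3 that encodes a synthetic, genetically encoded reporter of cyclin B1-CDK1 kinase activity for use in live cells. It is propagated in E. coli through a high-copy ColE1/pUC-type origin with ampicillin selection (AmpR), and it also carries an f1 origin. An SV40 promoter-driven neo cassette with an SV40 polyadenylation signal allows G418 selection of transfected mammalian cells.

The sensor is cloned between XhoI and HindIII, preceded by an added Kozak sequence, and is transcribed from the CMV enhancer/promoter and terminated by the bGH polyadenylation signal; flanking T7 and SP6 promoters come from the backbone. The catalogue describes the insert as TFP-FHA2-Substrate-YFP. This matches the annotated layout of an mTFP1 donor, a fragment of yeast RAD53 corresponding to the FHA2 phosphopeptide-binding domain, an unannotated stretch presumably holding the substrate peptide, and a yellow fluorescent acceptor. In sensors of this design, phosphorylation of the substrate by the kinase promotes its binding to the FHA2 domain, changing the conformation and therefore the FRET ratio between the cyan and yellow proteins. The depositor notes an improved ratio change.

There is a discrepancy between the two sources. The feature table shows two consecutive yellow protein coding regions (Citrine followed by YPet), and the sequenced record is 8,110 nt, against a listed total of about 7,500 bp and an insert of 1,986 bp. The record does not explain this. The repository's quality-control sequencing also found a Q-to-M substitution in the sensor that is not expected to affect function, and the plasmid is listed as discontinued.
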