Features (pLannotate 1.2.2; 24 found; start..end, strand, type, name):
     30..82      -  misc_feature   bom (fragment): basis of mobility region from pBR322
    237..616     +  enhancer       CMV enhancer: human cytomegalovirus immediate early enhancer
    617..820     +  promoter       CMV promoter: human cytomegalovirus (CMV) immediate early promoter
    816..849     +  LTR            5' LTR (truncated) (fragment): truncated 5' long terminal repeat (LTR) from HIV-1
    865..883     +  promoter       T7 promoter: promoter for bacteriophage T7 RNA polymerase
    918..1625    +  CDS            mTFP1: mTFP1 is a basic (constitutively fluorescent) cyan fluorescent protein published in 2006, derived from Clavularia sp.. It has low acid sensitivity.
   1632..2090    +  CDS            RAD53 (fragment): RAD53_YEAST - Also known as MEC2, SAD1, SPK1. Experimental evidence at protein level: Swiss-Prot protein existence level 1. Controls S-phase checkpoint as well as G1 and G2 DNA damage checkpoints. Phosphorylates proteins on serine, threonine, and tyrosine. Prevents entry into anaphase and mitotic exit after DNA damage via regulation of the Polo kinase CDC5. Seems to be involved in the phosphorylation of RPH1. From Saccharomyces cerevisiae (strain ATCC 204508 / S288c) (Baker's yeast).
   2184..2900    +  CDS            Citrine: Citrine is a basic (constitutively fluorescent) yellow fluorescent protein published in 2001, derived from Aequorea victoria. It has moderate acid sensitivity.
   2912..3625    +  CDS            YPet: yellow fluorescent protein optimized for FRET with CyPet (Nguyen and Daugherty, 2005)
   3665..3683    -  promoter       SP6 promoter: promoter for bacteriophage SP6 RNA polymerase
   3709..3933    +  polyA_signal   bGH poly(A) signal: bovine growth hormone polyadenylation signal
   3937..3958    +  promoter       SV40 promoter (fragment): SV40 enhancer and early promoter
   3979..4407    +  rep_origin     f1 ori (sequence partly withheld): f1 bacteriophage origin of replication; arrow indicates direction of (+) strand synthesis
   4421..4750    +  promoter       SV40 promoter: SV40 enhancer and early promoter
   4817..5608    +  CDS            neo: KKA2_KLEPN - Also known as kan, nptII. Experimental evidence at protein level: Swiss-Prot protein existence level 1. Resistance to kanamycin, neomycin, paromomycin, ribostamycin, butirosin and gentamicin B. From Klebsiella pneumoniae.
   5632..5790    +  CDS            ble (fragment): BLE_KLEPN - Experimental evidence at protein level: Swiss-Prot protein existence level 1. Binding protein with a strong affinity to the bleomycin family of antibiotics. Binds to CL990; an antimitotic-antibiotic compound. From Klebsiella pneumoniae.
   5785..5906    +  polyA_signal   SV40 poly(A) signal: SV40 polyadenylation signal
   5979..5995    -  protein_bind   lac operator: The lac repressor binds to the lac operator to inhibit transcription in E. coli. This inhibition can be relieved by adding lactose or isopropyl-β-D-thiogalactopyranoside (IPTG). lac repressor encoded by lacI
   6003..6033    -  promoter       lac promoter: promoter for the E. coli lac operon
   6048..6069    -  protein_bind   CAP binding site: CAP binding activates transcription in the presence of cAMP. E. coli catabolite activator protein
   6082..6174    -  CDS            lacI (fragment): lac repressor; lacI; The lac repressor binds to the lac operator to inhibit transcription in E. coli. This inhibition can be relieved by adding lactose or isopropyl-β-D-thiogalactopyranoside (IPTG).
   6357..6945    -  rep_origin     ori: high-copy-number ColE1/pMB1/pBR322/pUC origin of replication
   7116..7976    -  CDS            AmpR: β-lactamase; bla; confers resistance to ampicillin, carbenicillin, and related antibiotics
   7977..8081    -  promoter       AmpR promoter: bla
>Addgene plasmid #52097 | cyclin B1-CDK1 FRET biosensor | addgene full sequence | sequence record 229453 | Addgene NGS Result
TCGACGGATCGGGAGATCTCCCGATCCCCTATGGTGCACTCTCAGTACAATCTGCTCTGATGCCGCATAG
TTAAGCCAGTATCTGCTCCCTGCTTGTGTGTTGGAGGTCGCTGAGTAGTGCGCGAGCAAAATTTAAGCTA
CAACAAGGCAAGGCTTGACCGACAATTGCATGAAGAATCTGCTTAGGGTTAGGCGTTTTGCGCTGCTTCG
CGATGTACGGGCCAGATATACGCGTTGACATTGATTATTGACTAGTTATTAATAGTAATCAATTACGGGG
TCATTAGTTCATAGCCCATATATGGAGTTCCGCGTTACATAACTTACGGTAAATGGCCCGCCTGGCTGAC
CGCCCAACGACCCCCGCCCATTGACGTCAATAATGACGTATGTTCCCATAGTAACGCCAATAGGGACTTT
CCATTGACGTCAATGGGTGGAGTATTTACGGTAAACTGCCCACTTGGCAGTACATCAAGTGTATCATATG
CCAAGTACGCCCCCTATTGACGTCAATGACGGTAAATGGCCCGCCTGGCATTATGCCCAGTACATGACCT
TATGGGACTTTCCTACTTGGCAGTACATCTACGTATTAGTCATCGCTATTACCATGGTGATGCGGTTTTG
GCAGTACATCAATGGGCGTGGATAGCGGTTTGACTCACGGGGATTTCCAAGTCTCCACCCCATTGACGTC
AATGGGAGTTTGTTTTGGCACCAAAATCAACGGGACTTTCCAAAATGTCGTAACAACTCCGCCCCATTGA
CGCAAATGGGCGGTAGGCGTGTACGGTGGGAGGTCTATATAAGCAGAGCTCTCTGGCTAACTAGAGAACC
CACTGCTTACTGGCTTATCGAAATTAATACGACTCACTATAGGGAGACCCAAGCTAGCCGCCACCATGGC
CTCGAGCATGGTGAGCAAGGGCGAGGAGACCACAATGGGCGTAATCAAGCCCGACATGAAGATCAAGCTG
AAGATGGAGGGCAACGTGAATGGCCACGCCTTCGTGATCGAGGGCGAGGGCGAGGGCAAGCCCTACGACG
GCACCAACACCATCAACCTGGAGGTGAAGGAGGGAGCCCCCCTGCCCTTCTCCTACGACATTCTGACCAC
CGCGTTCGCCTACGGCAACAGGGCCTTCACCAAGTACCCCGACGACATCCCCAACTACTTCAAGCAGTCC
TTCCCCGAGGGCTACTCTTGGGAGCGCACCATGACCTTCGAGGACAAGGGCATCGTGAAGGTGAAGTCCG
ACATCTCCATGGAGGAGGACTCCTTCATCTACGAGATACACCTCAAGGGCGAGAACTTCCCCCCCAACGG
CCCCGTGATGCAGAAGAAGACCACCGGCTGGGACGCCTCCACCGAGAGGATGTACGTGCGCGACGGCGTG
CTGAAGGGCGACGTCAAGCACAAGCTGCTGCTGGAGGGCGGCGGCCACCACCGCGTTGACTTCAAGACCA
TCTACAGGGCCAAGAAGGCGGTGAAGCTGCCCGACTATCACTTTGTGGACCACCGCATCGAGATCCTGAA
CCACGACAAGGACTACAACAAGGTGACCGTTTACGAGAGCGCCGTGGCCCGCAACTCCACCGACGGCATG
GACGAGCTGTACAAGCCTAGGTTAACTTTAAAACCATTGCCTGACAGCATTATTCAAGAAAGCCTGGAGA
TTCAGCAAGGTGTGAATCCATTTTTCATTGGTAGATCCGAGGATTGCAATTGTAAAATTGAAGACAATAG
GTTGTCACGAGTTCATTGCTTCATTTTCAAAAAGAGGCATGCTGTAGGCAAAAGCATGTATGAATCTCCG
GCACAAGGTTTAGATGATATTTGGTATTGCCACACCGGAACTAACGTGAGCTATTTAAATAATAACCGCA
TGATACAGGGTACGAAATTCCTTTTACAAGACGGAGATGAAATCAAGATCATTTGGGATAAAAACAATAA
ATTTGTCATTGGCTTTAAAGTGGAAATTAACGATACTACAGGTCTGTTTAACGAGGGATTAGGTATGTTA
CAAGAACAAAGAGTAGTACTTAAGCAAACAGCCGAAGAAAAAGATTTGGTGAAAAAGTTAGTCGACGGCG
GCAGCGGCGGCGGCGGCAGCGGCGGCACCCCTGAGCCTATTTTGGTTGATACTTCCTCTCCAAGCCCAAT
GGAAACAGGTACCATGGTGAGCAAGGGCGAGGAGCTGTTCACCGGGGTGGTGCCCATCCTGGTCGAGCTG
GACGGCGACGTAAACGGCCACAAGTTCAGCGTGTCCGGCGAGGGCGAGGGCGATGCCACCTACGGCAAGC
TGACCCTGAAGTTCATCTGCACCACCGGCAAGCTGCCCGTGCCCTGGCCCACCCTCGTGACCACCTTCGG
CTACGGCCTGATGTGCTTCGCCCGCTACCCCGACCACATGAAGCAGCACGACTTCTTCAAGTCCGCCATG
CCCGAAGGCTACGTCCAGGAGCGCACCATCTTCTTCAAGGACGACGGCAACTACAAGACCCGCGCCGAGG
TGAAGTTCGAGGGCGACACCCTGGTGAACCGCATCGAGCTGAAGGGCATCGACTTCAAGGAGGACGGCAA
CATCCTGGGGCACAAGCTGGAGTACAACTACAACAGCCACAACGTCTATATCATGGCCGACAAGCAGAAG
AACGGCATCAAGGTGAACTTCAAGATCCGCCACAACATCGAGGACGGCAGCGTGCAGCTCGCCGACCACT
ACCAGCAGAACACCCCCATCGGCGACGGCCCCGTGCTGCTGCCCGACAACCACTACCTGAGCTACCAGTC
CGCCCTGAGCAAAGACCCCAACGAGAAGCGCGATCACATGGTCCTGCTGGAGTTCGTGACCGCCGCCGGG
ATCACTCTCGGCATGGACGAGCTGTACAAGTAAAAGCTTGGATGTCTAAAGGTGAAGAATTATTCACTGG
TGTTGTCCCAATTTTGGTTGAATTAGATGGTGATGTTAATGGTCACAAATTTTCTGTCTCCGGTGAAGGT
GAAGGTGATGCTACGTACGGTAAATTGACCTTAAAATTACTCTGTACTACTGGTAAATTGCCAGTTCCAT
GGCCAACCTTAGTCACTACTTTAGGTTATGGTGTTCAATGTTTTGCTAGATACCCAGATCATATGAAACA
ACATGACTTTTTCAAGTCTGCCATGCCAGAAGGTTATGTTCAAGAAAGAACTATTTTTTTCAAAGATGAC
GGTAACTACAAGACCAGAGCTGAAGTCAAGTTTGAAGGTGATACCTTAGTTAATAGAATCGAATTAAAAG
GTATTGATTTTAAAGAAGATGGTAACATTTTAGGTCACAAATTGGAATACAACTATAACTCTCACAATGT
TTACATCACTGCTGACAAACAAAAGAATGGTATCAAAGCTAACTTCAAAATTAGACACAACATTGAAGAT
GGTGGTGTTCAATTAGCTGACCATTATCAACAAAATACTCCAATTGGTGATGGTCCAGTCTTGTTACCAG
ACAACCATTACTTATCCTATCAATCTGCCTTATTCAAAGATCCAAACGAAAAGAGAGACCACATGGTCTT
GTTAGAATTTTTGACTGCTGCTGGTATTACCGAGGGTATGAATGAATTGTACAAATAAGAATTCATGGGC
AGGCCGGCCTAAACTGGGCCCTATTCTATAGTGTCACCTAAATGCTAGAGCTCGCTGATCAGCCTCGACT
GTGCCTTCTAGTTGCCAGCCATCTGTTGTTTGCCCCTCCCCCGTGCCTTCCTTGACCCTGGAAGGTGCCA
CTCCCACTGTCCTTTCCTAATAAAATGAGGAAATTGCATCGCATTGTCTGAGTAGGTGTCATTCTATTCT
GGGGGGTGGGGTGGGGCAGGACAGCAAGGGGGAGGATTGGGAAGACAATAGCAGGCATGCTGGGGATGCG
GTGGGCTCTATGGCTTCTGAGGCGGAAAGAACCAGCTGGGGCTCTAGGGGGTATCCCC
[124 nt withheld, positions 3979-4102]
C
[91 nt withheld, positions 4104-4194]
A
[49 nt withheld, positions 4196-4244]
CCTTTGACGTTGGAGTCCACGTTCTTT
[37 nt withheld, positions 4272-4308]
ACCCTATCTCGGTCTATTCTTTTGATTTATAAGGGATTTTGCCGATTTCGGCCTATTGGTTAAAAAATGA
GCTGATTTAACAAAAATTTAACGCGAATTAATTCTGTGGAATGTGTGTCAGTTAGGGTGTGGAAAGTCCC
CAGGCTCCCCAGCAGGCAGAAGTATGCAAAGCATGCATCTCAATTAGTCAGCAACCAGGTGTGGAAAGTC
CCCAGGCTCCCCAGCAGGCAGAAGTATGCAAAGCATGCATCTCAATTAGTCAGCAACCATAGTCCCGCCC
CTAACTCCGCCCATCCCGCCCCTAACTCCGCCCAGTTCCGCCCATTCTCCGCCCCATGGCTGACTAATTT
TTTTTATTTATGCAGAGGCCGAGGCCGCCTCTGCCTCTGAGCTATTCCAGAAGTAGTGAGGAGGCTTTTT
TGGAGGCCTAGGCTTTTGCAAAAAGCTCCCGGGAGCTTGTATATCCATTTTCGGATCTGATCAAGAGACA
GGATGAGGATCGTTTCGCATGATTGAACAAGATGGATTGCACGCAGGTTCTCCGGCCGCTTGGGTGGAGA
GGCTATTCGGCTATGACTGGGCACAACAGACAATCGGCTGCTCTGATGCCGCCGTGTTCCGGCTGTCAGC
GCAGGGGCGCCCGGTTCTTTTTGTCAAGACCGACCTGTCCGGTGCCCTGAATGAACTGCAGGACGAGGCA
GCGCGGCTATCGTGGCTGGCCACGACGGGCGTTCCTTGCGCAGCTGTGCTCGACGTTGTCACTGAAGCGG
GAAGGGACTGGCTGCTATTGGGCGAAGTGCCGGGGCAGGATCTCCTGTCATCTCACCTTGCTCCTGCCGA
GAAAGTATCCATCATGGCTGATGCAATGCGGCGGCTGCATACGCTTGATCCGGCTACCTGCCCATTCGAC
CACCAAGCGAAACATCGCATCGAGCGAGCACGTACTCGGATGGAAGCCGGTCTTGTCGATCAGGATGATC
TGGACGAAGAGCATCAGGGGCTCGCGCCAGCCGAACTGTTCGCCAGGCTCAAGGCGCGCATGCCCGACGG
CGAGGATCTCGTCGTGACCCATGGCGATGCCTGCTTGCCGAATATCATGGTGGAAAATGGCCGCTTTTCT
GGATTCATCGACTGTGGCCGGCTGGGTGTGGCGGACCGCTATCAGGACATAGCGTTGGCTACCCGTGATA
TTGCTGAAGAGCTTGGCGGCGAATGGGCTGACCGCTTCCTCGTGCTTTACGGTATCGCCGCTCCCGATTC
GCAGCGCATCGCCTTCTATCGCCTTCTTGACGAGTTCTTCTGAGCGGGACTCTGGGGTTCGAAATGACCG
ACCAAGCGACGCCCAACCTGCCATCACGAGATTTCGATTCCACCGCCGCCTTCTATGAAAGGTTGGGCTT
CGGAATCGTTTTCCGGGACGCCGGCTGGATGATCCTCCAGCGCGGGGATCTCATGCTGGAGTTCTTCGCC
CACCCCAACTTGTTTATTGCAGCTTATAATGGTTACAAATAAAGCAATAGCATCACAAATTTCACAAATA
AAGCATTTTTTTCACTGCATTCTAGTTGTGGTTTGTCCAAACTCATCAATGTATCTTATCATGTCTGTAT
ACCGTCGACCTCTAGCTAGAGCTTGGCGTAATCATGGTCATAGCTGTTTCCTGTGTGAAATTGTTATCCG
CTCACAATTCCACACAACATACGAGCCGGAAGCATAAAGTGTAAAGCCTGGGGTGCCTAATGAGTGAGCT
AACTCACATTAATTGCGTTGCGCTCACTGCCCGCTTTCCAGTCGGGAAACCTGTCGTGCCAGCTGCATTA
ATGAATCGGCCAACGCGCGGGGAGAGGCGGTTTGCGTATTGGGCGCTCTTCCGCTTCCTCGCTCACTGAC
TCGCTGCGCTCGGTCGTTCGGCTGCGGCGAGCGGTATCAGCTCACTCAAAGGCGGTAATACGGTTATCCA
CAGAATCAGGGGATAACGCAGGAAAGAACATGTGAGCAAAAGGCCAGCAAAAGGCCAGGAACCGTAAAAA
GGCCGCGTTGCTGGCGTTTTTCCATAGGCTCCGCCCCCCTGACGAGCATCACAAAAATCGACGCTCAAGT
CAGAGGTGGCGAAACCCGACAGGACTATAAAGATACCAGGCGTTTCCCCCTGGAAGCTCCCTCGTGCGCT
CTCCTGTTCCGACCCTGCCGCTTACCGGATACCTGTCCGCCTTTCTCCCTTCGGGAAGCGTGGCGCTTTC
TCATAGCTCACGCTGTAGGTATCTCAGTTCGGTGTAGGTCGTTCGCTCCAAGCTGGGCTGTGTGCACGAA
CCCCCCGTTCAGCCCGACCGCTGCGCCTTATCCGGTAACTATCGTCTTGAGTCCAACCCGGTAAGACACG
ACTTATCGCCACTGGCAGCAGCCACTGGTAACAGGATTAGCAGAGCGAGGTATGTAGGCGGTGCTACAGA
GTTCTTGAAGTGGTGGCCTAACTACGGCTACACTAGAAGAACAGTATTTGGTATCTGCGCTCTGCTGAAG
CCAGTTACCTTCGGAAAAAGAGTTGGTAGCTCTTGATCCGGCAAACAAACCACCGCTGGTAGCGGTGGTT
TTTTTGTTTGCAAGCAGCAGATTACGCGCAGAAAAAAAGGATCTCAAGAAGATCCTTTGATCTTTTCTAC
GGGGTCTGACGCTCAGTGGAACGAAAACTCACGTTAAGGGATTTTGGTCATGAGATTATCAAAAAGGATC
TTCACCTAGATCCTTTTAAATTAAAAATGAAGTTTTAAATCAATCTAAAGTATATATGAGTAAACTTGGT
CTGACAGTTACCAATGCTTAATCAGTGAGGCACCTATCTCAGCGATCTGTCTATTTCGTTCATCCATAGT
TGCCTGACTCCCCGTCGTGTAGATAACTACGATACGGGAGGGCTTACCATCTGGCCCCAGTGCTGCAATG
ATACCGCGAGACCCACGCTCACCGGCTCCAGATTTATCAGCAATAAACCAGCCAGCCGGAAGGGCCGAGC
GCAGAAGTGGTCCTGCAACTTTATCCGCCTCCATCCAGTCTATTAATTGTTGCCGGGAAGCTAGAGTAAG
TAGTTCGCCAGTTAATAGTTTGCGCAACGTTGTTGCCATTGCTACAGGCATCGTGGTGTCACGCTCGTCG
TTTGGTATGGCTTCATTCAGCTCCGGTTCCCAACGATCAAGGCGAGTTACATGATCCCCCATGTTGTGCA
AAAAAGCGGTTAGCTCCTTCGGTCCTCCGATCGTTGTCAGAAGTAAGTTGGCCGCAGTGTTATCACTCAT
GGTTATGGCAGCACTGCATAATTCTCTTACTGTCATGCCATCCGTAAGATGCTTTTCTGTGACTGGTGAG
TACTCAACCAAGTCATTCTGAGAATAGTGTATGCGGCGACCGAGTTGCTCTTGCCCGGCGTCAATACGGG
ATAATACCGCGCCACATAGCAGAACTTTAAAAGTGCTCATCATTGGAAAACGTTCTTCGGGGCGAAAACT
CTCAAGGATCTTACCGCTGTTGAGATCCAGTTCGATGTAACCCACTCGTGCACCCAACTGATCTTCAGCA
TCTTTTACTTTCACCAGCGTTTCTGGGTGAGCAAAAACAGGAAGGCAAAATGCCGCAAAAAAGGGAATAA
GGGCGACACGGAAATGTTGAATACTCATACTCTTCCTTTTTCAATATTATTGAAGCATTTATCAGGGTTA
TTGTCTCATGAGCGGATACATATTTGAATGTATTTAGAAAAATAAACAAATAGGGGTTCCGCGCACATTT
CCCCGAAAAGTGCCACCTGACG
