>Addgene plasmid #52097 | cyclin B1-CDK1 FRET biosensor | depositor partial sequence | sequence record 80463 | cyclin B1-CDK1 FRET biosensor sequence 2024 bps
GCCGCCACCATGGCCTCGAGCATGGTGAGCAAGGGCGAGGAGACCACAATGGGCGTAATCAAGCCCGACA
TGAAGATCAAGCTGAAGATGGAGGGCAACGTGAATGGCCACGCCTTCGTGATCGAGGGCGAGGGCGAGGG
CAAGCCCTACGACGGCACCAACACCATCAACCTGGAGGTGAAGGAGGGAGCCCCCCTGCCCTTCTCCTAC
GACATTCTGACCACCGCGTTCGCCTACGGCAACAGGGCCTTCACCAAGTACCCCGACGACATCCCCAACT
ACTTCAAGCAGTCCTTCCCCGAGGGCTACTCTTGGGAGCGCACCATGACCTTCGAGGACAAGGGCATCGT
GAAGGTGAAGTCCGACATCTCCATGGAGGAGGACTCCTTCATCTACGAGATACACCTCAAGGGCGAGAAC
TTCCCCCCCAACGGCCCCGTGATGCAGAAGAAGACCACCGGCTGGGACGCCTCCACCGAGAGGATGTACG
TGCGCGACGGCGTGCTGAAGGGCGACGTCAAGCACAAGCTGCTGCTGGAGGGCGGCGGCCACCACCGCGT
TGACTTCAAGACCATCTACAGGGCCAAGAAGGCGGTGAAGCTGCCCGACTATCACTTTGTGGACCACCGC
ATCGAGATCCTGAACCACGACAAGGACTACAACAAGGTGACCGTTTACGAGAGCGCCGTGGCCCGCAACT
CCACCGACGGCATGGACGAGCTGTACAAGCCTAGGTTAACTTTAAAACCATTGCCTGACAGCATTATTCA
AGAAAGCCTGGAGATTCAGCAAGGTGTGAATCCATTTTTCATTGGTAGATCCGAGGATTGCAATTGTAAA
ATTGAAGACAATAGGTTGTCTCGAGTTCATTGCTTCATTTTCAAAAAGAGGCATGCTGTAGGCAAAAGCA
TGTATGAATCTCCGGCACAAGGTTTAGATGATATTTGGTATTGCCACACCGGAACTAACGTGAGCTATTT
AAATAATAACCGCATGATACAGGGTACGAAATTCCTTTTACAAGACGGAGATGAAATCAAGATCATTTGG
GATAAAAACAATAAATTTGTCATTGGCTTTAAAGTGGAAATTAACGATACTACAGGTCTGTTTAACGAGG
GATTAGGTATGTTACAAGAACAAAGAGTAGTACTTAAGCAAACAGCCGAAGAAAAAGATTTGGTGAAAAA
GTTAGTCGACGGCGGCAGCGGCGGCGGCGGCAGCGGCGGCACCCCTGAGCCTATTTTGGTTGATACTTCC
TCTCCAAGCCCAATGGAAACAGGTACCATGGTGAGCAAGGGCGAGGAGCTGTTCACCGGGGTGGTGCCCA
TCCTGGTCGAGCTGGACGGCGACGTAAACGGCCACAAGTTCAGCGTGTCCGGCGAGGGCGAGGGCGATGC
CACCTACGGCAAGCTGACCCTGAAGTTCATCTGCACCACCGGCAAGCTGCCCGTGCCCTGGCCCACCCTC
GTGACCACCTTCGGCTACGGCCTGCAGTGCTTCGCCCGCTACCCCGACCACATGAAGCAGCACGACTTCT
TCAAGTCCGCCATGCCCGAAGGCTACGTCCAGGAGCGCACCATCTTCTTCAAGGACGACGGCAACTACAA
GACCCGCGCCGAGGTGAAGTTCGAGGGCGACACCCTGGTGAACCGCATCGAGCTGAAGGGCATCGACTTC
AAGGAGGACGGCAACATCCTGGGGCACAAGCTGGAGTACAACTACAACAGCCACAACGTCTATATCATGG
CCGACAAGCAGAAGAACGGCATCAAGGTGAACTTCAAGATCCGCCACAACATCGAGGACGGCAGCGTGCA
GCTCGCCGACCACTACCAGCAGAACACCCCCATCGGCGACGGCCCCGTGCTGCTGCCCGACAACCACTAC
CTGAGCTACCAGTCCGCCCTGAGCAAAGACCCCAACGAGAAGCGCGATCACATGGTCCTGCTGGAGTTCG
TGACCGCCGCCGGGATCACTCTCGGCATGGACGAGCTGTACAAGTAAAAGCTTTAACCTGCAGG
