>Addgene plasmid #52097 | cyclin B1-CDK1 FRET biosensor | addgene partial sequence | sequence record 82642 | CMV-F 5'-CGCAAATGGGCGGTAGGCGTG-3'
AGCTCTCTGGCTACTAGAGAACCCACTGCTTACTGGCTTATCGAAATTAATACGACTCACTATAGGGAGA
CCCAAGCTAGCCGCCACCATGGCCTCGAGCATGGTGAGCAAGGGCGAGGAGACCACAATGGGCGTAATCA
AGCCCGACATGAAGATCAAGCTGAAGATGGAGGGCAACGTGAATGGCCACGCCTTCGTGATCGAGGGCGA
GGGCGAGGGCAAGCCCTACGACGGCACCAACACCATCAACCTGGAGGTGAAGGAGGGAGCCCCCCTGCCC
TTCTCCTACGACATTCTGACCACCGCGTTCGCCTACGGCAACAGGGCCTTCACCAAGTACCCCGACGACA
TCCCCAACTACTTCAAGCAGTCCTTCCCCGAGGGCTACTCTTGGGAGCGCACCATGACCTTCGAGGACAA
GGGCATCGTGAAGGTGAAGTCCGACATCTCCATGGAGGAGGACTCCTTCATCTACGAGATACACCTCAAG
GGCGAGAACTTCCCCCCCAACGGCCCCGTGATGCAGAAGAAGACCACCGGCTGGGACGCCTCCACCGAGA
GGATGTACGTGCGCGACGGCGTGCTGAAGGGCGACGTCAAGCACAAGCTGCTGCTGGAGGGCGGCGGCCA
CCACCGCGTTGACTTCAAGACCATCTACAGGGCCAAGAAGGCGGTGAAGCTGCCCGACTATCACTTTGTG
GACCACCGCATCGAGATCCTGAACCACGACAAGGACTACAACAAGGTGACCGTTTACGAGAGCGCCGTGG
CCCGCAACTCCACCGACGGCATGGACGAGCTGTACAAGCCTAGGTTAACTTTAAAACCATTGCCTGACAG
CATTATTCAAGAAAGCCTGGAGATTCAGCAAGGTGTGAATCCATTTTT
