>Addgene plasmid #52097 | cyclin B1-CDK1 FRET biosensor | addgene partial sequence | sequence record 82644 | DKAR-F 5'-TGGAGATTCAGCAAGGTGTG-3'
TTGTAAAATTGAAGACAATAGGTTGTCACGAGTTCATTGCTTCATTTTCAAAAAGAGGCATGCTGTAGGC
AAAAGCATGTATGAATCTCCGGCACAAGGTTTAGATGATATTTGGTATTGCCACACCGGAACTAACGTGA
GCTATTTAAATAATAACCGCATGATACAGGGTACGAAATTCCTTTTACAAGACGGAGATGAAATCAAGAT
CATTTGGGATAAAAACAATAAATTTGTCATTGGCTTTAAAGTGGAAATTAACGATACTACAGGTCTGTTT
AACGAGGGATTAGGTATGTTACAAGAACAAAGAGTAGTACTTAAGCAAACAGCCGAAGAAAAAGATTTGG
TGAAAAAGTTAGTCGACGGCGGCAGCGGCGGCGGCGGCAGCGGCGGCACCCCTGAGCCTATTTTGGTTGA
TACTTCCTCTCCAAGCCCAATGGAAACAGGTACCATGGTGAGCAAGGGCGAGGAGCTGTTCACCGGGGTG
GTGCCCATCCTGGTCGAGCTGGACGGCGACGTAAACGGCCACAAGTTCAGCGTGTCCGGCGAGGGCGAGG
GCGATGCCACCTACGGCAAGCTGACCCTGAAGTTCATCTGCACCACCGGCAAGCTGCCCGTGCCCTGGCC
CACCCTCGTGACCACCTTCGGCTACGGCCTGATGTGCTTCGCCCGCTACCCCGACCACATGAAGCAGCAC
GACTTCTTCAAGTCCGCCATGCCCGAAGGCTACGTCCAGGAGCGCACCATCTTCTTCAAGGACGACGGCA
ACTACAAGACCCGCGCCGAGGTGAAGTTCGAGGGCGACACCCTGGTGAACCGCATCGAGCTGAAGGGCAT
CGACTTCAAGGAGGACGGCAACATCCTGGGGCACAAGCTGGAGTACAACTACAACAGCCACAACGTCTAT
ATCATGGCCGACAAGCAGAAGAACGGCATCAAGGTGAACT
